Addgene plasmid #175227: pCfB8590
Purpose: Xenopus oocyte expression vector containing YOR307C. Contains T7 RNA polymerase binding site, and adds polyA tail to YOR307C. Used for generation of mRNA, for injection into xenopus laevis oocytes.
Depositing lab: Irina Borodina. Depositing organization: Danmarks Tekniske Universitet. Publication: Deorphanizing solute carriers in Saccharomyces cerevisiae for secondary uptake of xenobiotic compounds. Moller-Hansen I, Saez-Saez J, van der Hoek SA, Dyekjaer JD, Christensen HB, Wright Muelas M, O'Hagan S, Kell DB, Borodina I. Front Microbiol. 2024 Apr 12;15:1376653. doi: 10.3389/fmicb.2024.1376653. PubMed 38680917.
Backbone
  Vector backbone: pNB1u/pLIFE016
  Backbone size w/o insert (bp): 3099
  Vector type: mRNA expression, injection into xenopus oocytes
Growth in bacteria
  Bacterial resistance: Ampicillin, 100 μg/mL
  Growth temperature: 37°C
  Growth strain: DH5alpha
  Copy number: High Copy
Gene/Insert
  Gene/Insert name: YOR307C
  Species: S. cerevisiae (budding yeast)
  Promoter: T7
  Tag / fusion protein: PolyA (C terminal on insert)
  Cloning method: Restriction Enzyme; 5′ cloning site Nt.BbvCI (not destroyed); 3′ cloning site USER cloning (unknown if destroyed)
  Sequencing primers: 5′ AAGGCGATTAAGTTGGGT; 3′ GTGTTCTTGAGGCTGGTTTA
Terms and licenses: Academic/Nonprofit Terms; Industry Terms: Not Available to Industry
Depositor comments: Generated by USER cloning
How to cite: pCfB8590 was a gift from Irina Borodina (Addgene plasmid # 175227 ; http://n2t.net/addgene:175227 ; RRID:Addgene_175227)
