[The description below was written by a language model from this plasmid's Addgene catalogue record and pLannotate feature annotations shown in this document.]
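Description:
pCfB8590 is a Xenopus oocyte expression plasmid built on the pNB1u/pLIFE016 backbone and designed as a template for in vitro synthesis of mRNA rather than for direct expression in cells. It is propagated in E. coli as a high-copy plasmid through a ColE1/pUC-type origin and selected with ampicillin via the β-lactamase gene and its native promoter. The sequenced record is 4,462 nt. The remaining annotated backbone elements (lac promoter, operator and CAP site, plus fragments of lacZα, lacI, rop and bom) are remnants of the parental cloning vector and have no apparent role in the plasmid's intended use.

The payload is the Saccharomyces cerevisiae open reading frame YOR307C, annotated in the feature table as SLY41, a protein described as a multicopy suppressor of YPT1 loss that may form a channel. The coding sequence, inserted by USER cloning, sits downstream of a T7 promoter and is flanked by the 5' and 3' untranslated regions of the Xenopus laevis major β-globin gene, which typically enhance translation and stability of injected transcripts in oocytes. The catalogue entry states that the vector also adds a polyA tail to the transcript, although no polyA tract is annotated separately in the feature table. An SP6 promoter lies downstream in the opposite orientation.

T7 RNA polymerase transcription yields YOR307C mRNA for injection into Xenopus laevis oocytes, where the yeast protein can be expressed heterologously. The associated publication concerns deorphanizing yeast solute carriers for uptake of xenobiotic compounds, which suggests the plasmid was used for transport assays of this candidate carrier.
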