Features (pLannotate 1.2.2; 16 found; start..end, strand, type, name):
     89..107     +  promoter       T7 promoter: promoter for bacteriophage T7 RNA polymerase
    115..132     +  misc_feature   MCS (fragment): pUC18/19 multiple cloning site
    139..181     +  5'UTR          Xenopus globin 5'-UTR: translational enhancer from the 5'-UTR of the major beta-globin gene of Xenopus laevis
    211..1569    +  CDS            SLY41: SLY41_YEAST - Experimental evidence at protein level: Swiss-Prot protein existence level 1. Able to suppress the functional loss of YPT1. May form a channel. Protein SLY41 is not essential for cell viability. The SLY41 gene is a multicopy suppressor. From Saccharomyces cerevisiae (strain ATCC 204508 / S288c) (Baker's yeast).
   1677..1802    +  3'UTR          Xenopus globin 3'-UTR: 3'-UTR of the major beta-globin gene of Xenopus laevis
   1892..1910    -  promoter       SP6 promoter: promoter for bacteriophage SP6 RNA polymerase
   1952..1968    -  protein_bind   lac operator: The lac repressor binds to the lac operator to inhibit transcription in E. coli. This inhibition can be relieved by adding lactose or isopropyl-β-D-thiogalactopyranoside (IPTG). lac repressor encoded by lacI
   1976..2006    -  promoter       lac promoter: promoter for the E. coli lac operon
   2021..2042    -  protein_bind   CAP binding site: CAP binding activates transcription in the presence of cAMP. E. coli catabolite activator protein
   2055..2147    -  CDS            lacI (fragment): lac repressor; lacI; The lac repressor binds to the lac operator to inhibit transcription in E. coli. This inhibition can be relieved by adding lactose or isopropyl-β-D-thiogalactopyranoside (IPTG).
   2330..2918    -  rep_origin     ori: high-copy-number ColE1/pMB1/pBR322/pUC origin of replication
   3089..3949    -  CDS            AmpR: β-lactamase; bla; confers resistance to ampicillin, carbenicillin, and related antibiotics
   3950..4054    -  promoter       AmpR promoter: bla
   4149..4184    +  CDS            rop (fragment): Rop protein, which maintains plasmids at low copy number; rop
   4286..4385    +  misc_feature   bom (fragment): basis of mobility region from pBR322
   4391..86      -  CDS            lacZα (fragment) (across the origin): LacZα fragment of β-galactosidase; lacZ fragment
>Addgene plasmid #175227 | pCfB8590 | addgene full sequence | sequence record 348140 | Addgene NGS Result
GAAAGGGGGATGTGCTGCAAGGCGATTAAGTTGGGTAACGCCAGGGTTTTCCCAGTCACGACGTTGTAAA
ACGACGGCCAGTGAATTGTAATACGACTCACTATAGGGCGAATTAATTCGAGCTCGGTACCCAGCTTGCT
TGTTCTTTTTGCAGAAGCTCAGAATAAACGCTCAACTTTGGCAGATCAATTCCCGGGGCTGAGGCTTAAT
ATGATTCAAACGCAAAGTACAGCGATCAAACGACGTAATTCTGTTCATAAAAACCTCTTTGATCCATCAC
TGTATCAAATACCAGAACCACCACGTGGGGGGTTCCAACACCAAAAAAAAGAATACAGTAAGGAGACATT
CAGTAATCAAGTCTTTGGATATGATATTACTAGCCTTAAAAAAAGATTCACGCAACTATTTCCTAGTAAT
ATACAAGGGTACTTACCTGAAGTTGACCTAAGAATAACCATTATTTGTTCTATATGGTACGTCACGTCAT
CTATTTCAAGTAACCTATCTAAAGCCATTTTAAGAACTTTCAACCATCCCATAGCTCTCACAGAATTGCA
ATTTCTTGTTAGTGCTGTTCTATGTGTTGGATTTGCTTCCATCGTAAATTTATTCCGACTACCTCGTTTG
AAGCATACGAAGTTTTCAAAGGCACTCAATAGTTTCCCTGACGGTATCCTTCCTGAATATCTCGATGGCA
ATTTCAGGAGTTCTATCCTGCACAAGTTTTTAGTTCCCTCAAAGCTGGTTTTGATGACCACTTTCCCTAT
GGGAATATTCCAATTTATTGGTCATATCACATCGCACAAGGCGGTATCTATGATACCAGTATCACTAGTG
CATTCCGTGAAGGCATTATCCCCAATAATAACAGTTGGCTACTATAAATTTTTCGAACATCGTTATTACA
ATTCCATGACTTATTATACCTTGTTACTTTTAATTTTTGGCGTTATGACTACTTGCTGGTCAACACATGG
CAGTAAGAGGGCTTCAGATAACAAAAGCGGATCTTCATTAATCGGGTTGCTTTTTGCCTTTATTTCCATG
ATAATATTTGTAGCACAGAATATTTTTGCAAAGAATATTTTAACCATCAGAAGGAAGGTAGGAATACTGC
CGTCTTCTTCTACGGATGACGTCACGTCGAAGGAAGGGCAACCGAGTCTAGACAAAACAAGATTTTCTCC
ATTGCAAGTGGATAAGATTACCATATTGTTCTACTGCTCCTGCATTGGGTTTTCTTTAACCCTATTACCT
TTTTTAACCGGCGAATTAATGCATGGCGGTAGCGTTATCAACGATTTAACGCTAGAAACAGTAGCCCTTG
TAGCGATTCATGGAATAGCCCATTTTTTCCAAGCAATGCTTGCTTTCCAGTTGATCGGTTTACTATCTTC
CATTAATTATTCGGTAGCAAACATCATGAAGAGGATTGTTGTTATATCCGTGGCACTCTTTTGGGAAACA
AAGTTAAATTTTTTTCAGGTGTTTGGTGTTATCTTGACAATTGCCGGATTGTACGGTTATGACAAATGGG
GGCTTTCCAAAAAAGATGGACGTCAGGCATGAATTAAACCTCAGCGAATTCGTGAGAAAGCTTGGGAATA
GGCCTTTCAGATCTGCCCGAGACCATGGATGAAGTATCTAGAAATAGCTTGATCTGGTTACCACTAAACC
AGCCTCAAGAACACCCGAATGGAGTCTCTAAGCTACATAATACCAACTTACACTTTACAAAATGTTGTCC
CCCAAAATGTAGCCATTCGTATCTGCTCCTAATAAAAARAAAGTTTCTTCACATTCTAAAAAAAAAAAAA
AAAAAAAAAAAAAAAAAAAAAMCCCCCCCCCCCCCCCCTGCAGGCGGCCGCCTCGAGGCTAGCTTGAGTA
TTCTATAGTGTCACCTAAATAGCTTGGCGTAATCATGGTCATAGCTGTTTCCTGTGTGAAATTGTTATCC
GCTCACAATTCCACACAACATACGAGCCGGAAGCATAAAGTGTAAAGCCTGGGGTGCCTAATGAGTGAGC
TAACTCACATTAATTGCGTTGCGCTCACTGCCCGCTTTCCAGTCGGGAAACCTGTCGTGCCAGCTGCATT
AATGAATCGGCCAACGCGCGGGGAGAGGCGGTTTGCGTATTGGGCGCTCTTCCGCTTCCTCGCTCACTGA
CTCGCTGCGCTCGGTCGTTCGGCTGCGGCGAGCGGTATCAGCTCACTCAAAGGCGGTAATACGGTTATCC
ACAGAATCAGGGGATAACGCAGGAAAGAACATGTGAGCAAAAGGCCAGCAAAAGGCCAGGAACCGTAAAA
AGGCCGCGTTGCTGGCGTTTTTCCATAGGCTCCGCCCCCCTGACGAGCATCACAAAAATCGACGCTCAAG
TCAGAGGTGGCGAAACCCGACAGGACTATAAAGATACCAGGCGTTTCCCCCTGGAAGCTCCCTCGTGCGC
TCTCCTGTTCCGACCCTGCCGCTTACCGGATACCTGTCCGCCTTTCTCCCTTCGGGAAGCGTGGCGCTTT
CTCATAGCTCACGCTGTAGGTATCTCAGTTCGGTGTAGGTCGTTCGCTCCAAGCTGGGCTGTGTGCACGA
ACCCCCCGTTCAGCCCGACCGCTGCGCCTTATCCGGTAACTATCGTCTTGAGTCCAACCCGGTAAGACAC
GACTTATCGCCACTGGCAGCAGCCACTGGTAACAGGATTAGCAGAGCGAGGTATGTAGGCGGTGCTACAG
AGTTCTTGAAGTGGTGGCCTAACTACGGCTACACTAGAAGAACAGTATTTGGTATCTGCGCTCTGCTGAA
GCCAGTTACCTTCGGAAAAAGAGTTGGTAGCTCTTGATCCGGCAAACAAACCACCGCTGGTAGCGGTGGT
TTTTTTGTTTGCAAGCAGCAGATTACGCGCAGAAAAAAAGGATCTCAAGAAGATCCTTTGATCTTTTCTA
CGGGGTCTGACGCTCAGTGGAACGAAAACTCACGTTAAGGGATTTTGGTCATGAGATTATCAAAAAGGAT
CTTCACCTAGATCCTTTTAAATTAAAAATGAAGTTTTAAATCAATCTAAAGTATATATGAGTAAACTTGG
TCTGACAGTTACCAATGCTTAATCAGTGAGGCACCTATCTCAGCGATCTGTCTATTTCGTTCATCCATAG
TTGCCTGACTCCCCGTCGTGTAGATAACTACGATACGGGAGGGCTTACCATCTGGCCCCAGTGCTGCAAT
GATACCGCGAGACCCACGCTCACCGGCTCCAGATTTATCAGCAATAAACCAGCCAGCCGGAAGGGCCGAG
CGCAGAAGTGGTCCTGCAACTTTATCCGCCTCCATCCAGTCTATTAATTGTTGCCGGGAAGCTAGAGTAA
GTAGTTCGCCAGTTAATAGTTTGCGCAACGTTGTTGCCATTGCTACAGGCATCGTGGTGTCACGCTCGTC
GTTTGGTATGGCTTCATTCAGCTCCGGTTCCCAACGATCAAGGCGAGTTACATGATCCCCCATGTTGTGC
AAAAAAGCGGTTAGCTCCTTCGGTCCTCCGATCGTTGTCAGAAGTAAGTTGGCCGCAGTGTTATCACTCA
TGGTTATGGCAGCACTGCATAATTCTCTTACTGTCATGCCATCCGTAAGATGCTTTTCTGTGACTGGTGA
GTACTCAACCAAGTCATTCTGAGAATAGTGTATGCGGCGACCGAGTTGCTCTTGCCCGGCGTCAATACGG
GATAATACCGCGCCACATAGCAGAACTTTAAAAGTGCTCATCATTGGAAAACGTTCTTCGGGGCGAAAAC
TCTCAAGGATCTTACCGCTGTTGAGATCCAGTTCGATGTAACCCACTCGTGCACCCAACTGATCTTCAGC
ATCTTTTACTTTCACCAGCGTTTCTGGGTGAGCAAAAACAGGAAGGCAAAATGCCGCAAAAAAGGGAATA
AGGGCGACACGGAAATGTTGAATACTCATACTCTTCCTTTTTCAATATTATTGAAGCATTTATCAGGGTT
ATTGTCTCATGAGCGGATACATATTTGAATGTATTTAGAAAAATAAACAAATAGGGGTTCCGCGCACATT
TCCCCGAAAAGTGCCACCTGACGTCTAAGAAACCATTATTATCATGACATTAACCTATAAAAATAGGCGT
ATCACGAGGCCCTTTCGTCTCGCGCGTTTCGGTGATGACGGTGAAAACCTCTGACACATGCAGCTCCCGG
AGACGGTCACAGCTTGTCTGTAAGCGGATGCCGGGAGCAGACAAGCCCGTCAGGGCGCGTCAGCGGGTGT
TGGCGGGTGTCGGGGCTGGCTTAACTATGCGGCATCAGAGCAGATTGTACTGAGAGTGCACCATATGCGG
TGTGAAATACCGCACAGATGCGTAAGGAGAAAATACCGCATCAGGCGCCATTCGCCATTCAGGCTGCGCA
ACTGTTGGGAAGGGCGATCGGTGCGGGCCTCTTCGCTATTACGCCAGCTGGC
