>Addgene plasmid #175227 | pCfB8590 | depositor partial sequence | sequence record 339743 | YOR307C
ATGATTCAAACGCAAAGTACAGCGATCAAACGACGTAATTCTGTTCATAAAAACCTCTTTGATCCATCAC
TGTATCAAATACCAGAACCACCACGTGGGGGGTTCCAACACCAAAAAAAAGAATACAGTAAGGAGACATT
CAGTAATCAAGTCTTTGGATATGATATTACTAGCCTTAAAAAAAGATTCACGCAACTATTTCCTAGTAAT
ATACAAGGGTACTTACCTGAAGTTGACCTAAGAATAACCATTATTTGTTCTATATGGTACGTCACGTCAT
CTATTTCAAGTAACCTATCTAAAGCCATTTTAAGAACTTTCAACCATCCCATAGCTCTCACAGAATTGCA
ATTTCTTGTTAGTGCTGTTCTATGTGTTGGATTTGCTTCCATCGTAAATTTATTCCGACTACCTCGTTTG
AAGCATACGAAGTTTTCAAAGGCACTCAATAGTTTCCCTGACGGTATCCTTCCTGAATATCTCGATGGCA
ATTTCAGGAGTTCTATCCTGCACAAGTTTTTAGTTCCCTCAAAGCTGGTTTTGATGACCACTTTCCCTAT
GGGAATATTCCAATTTATTGGTCATATCACATCGCACAAGGCGGTATCTATGATACCAGTATCACTAGTG
CATTCCGTGAAGGCATTATCCCCAATAATAACAGTTGGCTACTATAAATTTTTCGAACATCGTTATTACA
ATTCCATGACTTATTATACCTTGTTACTTTTAATTTTTGGCGTTATGACTACTTGCTGGTCAACACATGG
CAGTAAGAGGGCTTCAGATAACAAAAGCGGATCTTCATTAATCGGGTTGCTTTTTGCCTTTATTTCCATG
ATAATATTTGTAGCACAGAATATTTTTGCAAAGAATATTTTAACCATCAGAAGGAAGGTAGGAATACTGC
CGTCTTCTTCTACGGATGACGTCACGTCGAAGGAAGGGCAACCGAGTCTAGACAAAACAAGATTTTCTCC
ATTGCAAGTGGATAAGATTACCATATTGTTCTACTGCTCCTGCATTGGGTTTTCTTTAACCCTATTACCT
TTTTTAACCGGCGAATTAATGCATGGCGGTAGCGTTATCAACGATTTAACGCTAGAAACAGTAGCCCTTG
TAGCGATTCATGGAATAGCCCATTTTTTCCAAGCAATGCTTGCTTTCCAGTTGATCGGTTTACTATCTTC
CATTAATTATTCGGTAGCAAACATCATGAAGAGGATTGTTGTTATATCCGTGGCACTCTTTTGGGAAACA
AAGTTAAATTTTTTTCAGGTGTTTGGTGTTATCTTGACAATTGCCGGATTGTACGGTTATGACAAATGGG
GGCTTTCCAAAAAAGATGGACGTCAGGCATAA
